Addgene plasmid #50419: pExodus iRFP-T2A-Trex2
Purpose: Coexpresses Trex2 and iRFP in mammalian cells.
Depositing lab: Andrew Scharenberg. Depositing organization: University of Washington.
Backbone
  Vector backbone: pExodus CMV.Trex2
  Modifications to backbone: Cloned iRFP-T2A upstream of Trex2 using the NheI site and adding a new AgeI site.
  Vector type: Mammalian Expression
Growth in bacteria
  Bacterial resistance: Ampicillin, 100 μg/mL
  Growth temperature: 37°C
  Growth strain: Stbl3
  Copy number: High Copy
Gene/Insert 1
  Gene/Insert name: iRFP
  Insert size (bp): 948
  Promoter: CMV
  Tag / fusion protein: T2A (C terminal on insert)
  Cloning method: Restriction Enzyme; 5′ cloning site NheI (not destroyed); 3′ cloning site AgeI (not destroyed)
  Sequencing primers: 5′ TAATACGACTCACTATAGG; 3′ TAGAAGGCACAGTCGAGG
Gene/Insert 2
  Gene/Insert name: Trex2
  Tag / fusion protein: T2A (N terminal on insert)
Terms and licenses: Academic/Nonprofit Terms; Industry Terms: Not Available to Industry
How to cite: pExodus iRFP-T2A-Trex2 was a gift from Andrew Scharenberg (Addgene plasmid # 50419 ; http://n2t.net/addgene:50419 ; RRID:Addgene_50419)
