[The description below was written by a language model from this plasmid's Addgene catalogue record and pLannotate feature annotations shown in this document.]
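Description:
pExodus iRFP-T2A-Trex2 is a 6.1 kb mammalian expression plasmid built on the pExodus CMV.Trex2 backbone, designed to co-express the 3' exonuclease Trex2 together with a near-infrared fluorescent marker. It is propagated in E. coli as a high-copy plasmid through a ColE1/pUC-type origin and is selected with ampicillin via the β-lactamase gene and its native promoter. An f1 phage origin is also present. The feature table shows only short fragments of an SV40 promoter, NeoR/KanR and ble upstream of an SV40 poly(A) signal. The neomycin cassette typical of this kind of backbone therefore appears to be truncated, and no intact mammalian selection marker is annotated.

The payload is a single transcription unit driven by the human CMV immediate-early enhancer and promoter and terminated by the bovine growth hormone polyadenylation signal. A T7 promoter sits just upstream of the coding region. The 948 bp iRFP713 coding sequence, a biliverdin-dependent near-infrared protein derived from Rhodopseudomonas palustris, was inserted between an NheI site and a newly introduced AgeI site. It is followed by a T2A peptide and then by Trex2, which the annotation matches to the mouse protein. Ribosomal skipping at T2A yields the two proteins separately from one mRNA, so iRFP fluorescence reports which transfected cells are also producing Trex2 and allows them to be tracked or sorted.

The record states the purpose only as co-expression of Trex2 and iRFP in mammalian cells. Trex2 is an exonuclease that acts on 3' DNA ends, but the record does not describe any specific downstream application.
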