Features (pLannotate 1.2.2; 21 found; start..end, strand, type, name):
     28..80      -  misc_feature   bom (fragment): basis of mobility region from pBR322
    235..614     +  enhancer       CMV enhancer: human cytomegalovirus immediate early enhancer
    615..818     +  promoter       CMV promoter: human cytomegalovirus (CMV) immediate early promoter
    814..847     +  LTR            5' LTR (truncated) (fragment): truncated 5' long terminal repeat (LTR) from HIV-1
    863..881     +  promoter       T7 promoter: promoter for bacteriophage T7 RNA polymerase
    901..1848    +  CDS            iRFP713: iRFP713 is a basic (constitutively fluorescent) near ir fluorescent protein published in 2011, derived from Rhodopseudomonas palustris. It has low acid sensitivity. It requires the cofactor biliverdin for fluorescence.
   1915..2619    +  CDS            Trex2: TREX2_MOUSE - Experimental evidence at protein level: Swiss-Prot protein existence level 1. Exonuclease with a preference for double-stranded DNA with mismatched 3' termini. May play a role in DNA repair. From Mus musculus (Mouse).
   2697..2921    +  polyA_signal   bGH poly(A) signal: bovine growth hormone polyadenylation signal
   2925..2946    +  promoter       SV40 promoter (fragment): SV40 enhancer and early promoter
   2967..3395    +  rep_origin     f1 ori (sequence partly withheld): f1 bacteriophage origin of replication; arrow indicates direction of (+) strand synthesis
   3400..3468    +  promoter       SV40 promoter (fragment): SV40 enhancer and early promoter
   3469..3613    +  CDS            NeoR/KanR (fragment): aminoglycoside phosphotransferase confers resistance to neomycin, kanamycin, and G418 (Geneticin®)
   3634..3792    +  CDS            ble (fragment): BLE_KLEPN - Experimental evidence at protein level: Swiss-Prot protein existence level 1. Binding protein with a strong affinity to the bleomycin family of antibiotics. Binds to CL990; an antimitotic-antibiotic compound. From Klebsiella pneumoniae.
   3787..3908    +  polyA_signal   SV40 poly(A) signal: SV40 polyadenylation signal
   3981..3997    -  protein_bind   lac operator: The lac repressor binds to the lac operator to inhibit transcription in E. coli. This inhibition can be relieved by adding lactose or isopropyl-β-D-thiogalactopyranoside (IPTG). lac repressor encoded by lacI
   4005..4035    -  promoter       lac promoter: promoter for the E. coli lac operon
   4050..4071    -  protein_bind   CAP binding site: CAP binding activates transcription in the presence of cAMP. E. coli catabolite activator protein
   4084..4176    -  CDS            lacI (fragment): lac repressor; lacI; The lac repressor binds to the lac operator to inhibit transcription in E. coli. This inhibition can be relieved by adding lactose or isopropyl-β-D-thiogalactopyranoside (IPTG).
   4359..4944    -  rep_origin     ori: high-copy-number ColE1/pMB1/pBR322/pUC origin of replication
   5115..5975    -  CDS            AmpR: β-lactamase; bla; confers resistance to ampicillin, carbenicillin, and related antibiotics
   5976..6080    -  promoter       AmpR promoter: bla
>Addgene plasmid #50419 | pExodus iRFP-T2A-Trex2 | depositor full sequence | sequence record 75350 | pExodus iRFP-T2A-Trex2 sequence 6111 bps
GACGGATCGGGAGATCTCCCGATCCCCTATGGTGCACTCTCAGTACAATCTGCTCTGATGCCGCATAGTT
AAGCCAGTATCTGCTCCCTGCTTGTGTGTTGGAGGTCGCTGAGTAGTGCGCGAGCAAAATTTAAGCTACA
ACAAGGCAAGGCTTGACCGACAATTGCATGAAGAATCTGCTTAGGGTTAGGCGTTTTGCGCTGCTTCGCG
ATGTACGGGCCAGATATACGCGTTGACATTGATTATTGACTAGTTATTAATAGTAATCAATTACGGGGTC
ATTAGTTCATAGCCCATATATGGAGTTCCGCGTTACATAACTTACGGTAAATGGCCCGCCTGGCTGACCG
CCCAACGACCCCCGCCCATTGACGTCAATAATGACGTATGTTCCCATAGTAACGCCAATAGGGACTTTCC
ATTGACGTCAATGGGTGGAGTATTTACGGTAAACTGCCCACTTGGCAGTACATCAAGTGTATCATATGCC
AAGTACGCCCCCTATTGACGTCAATGACGGTAAATGGCCCGCCTGGCATTATGCCCAGTACATGACCTTA
TGGGACTTTCCTACTTGGCAGTACATCTACGTATTAGTCATCGCTATTACCATGGTGATGCGGTTTTGGC
AGTACATCAATGGGCGTGGATAGCGGTTTGACTCACGGGGATTTCCAAGTCTCCACCCCATTGACGTCAA
TGGGAGTTTGTTTTGGCACCAAAATCAACGGGACTTTCCAAAATGTCGTAACAACTCCGCCCCATTGACG
CAAATGGGCGGTAGGCGTGTACGGTGGGAGGTCTATATAAGCAGAGCTCTCTGGCTAACTAGAGAACCCA
CTGCTTACTGGCTTATCGAAATTAATACGACTCACTATAGGGAGACCCAAGCTGGCTAGCATGGCTGAAG
GATCCGTCGCCAGGCAGCCTGACCTCTTGACCTGCGACGATGAGCCGATCCATATCCCCGGTGCCATCCA
ACCGCATGGACTGCTGCTCGCCCTCGCCGCCGACATGACGATCGTTGCCGGCAGCGACAACCTTCCCGAA
CTCACCGGACTGGCGATCGGCGCCCTGATCGGCCGCTCTGCGGCCGATGTCTTCGACTCGGAGACGCACA
ACCGTCTGACGATCGCCTTGGCCGAGCCCGGGGCGGCCGTCGGAGCACCGATCACTGTCGGCTTCACGAT
GCGAAAGGACGCAGGCTTCATCGGCTCCTGGCATCGCCATGATCAGCTCATCTTCCTCGAGCTCGAGCCT
CCCCAGCGGGACGTCGCCGAGCCGCAGGCGTTCTTCCGCCGCACCAACAGCGCCATCCGCCGCCTGCAGG
CCGCCGAAACCTTGGAAAGCGCCTGCGCCGCCGCGGCGCAAGAGGTGCGGAAGATTACCGGCTTCGATCG
GGTGATGATCTATCGCTTCGCCTCCGACTTCAGCGGCGAAGTGATCGCAGAGGATCGGTGCGCCGAGGTC
GAGTCAAAACTAGGCCTGCACTATCCTGCCTCAACCGTGCCGGCGCAGGCCCGTCGGCTCTATACCATCA
ACCCGGTACGGATCATTCCCGATATCAATTATCGGCCGGTGCCGGTCACCCCAGACCTCAATCCGGTCAC
CGGGCGGCCGATTGATCTTAGCTTCGCCATCCTGCGCAGCGTCTCGCCCGTCCATCTGGAATTCATGCGC
AACATAGGCATGCACGGCACGATGTCGATCTCGATTTTGCGCGGCGAGCGACTGTGGGGATTGATCGTTT
GCCATCACCGAACGCCGTACTACGTCGATCTCGATGGCCGCCAAGCCTGCGAGCTAGTCGCCCAGGTTCT
GGCCTGGCAGATCGGCGTGATGGAAGAGTCTAGAGAGGGCAGAGGAAGTCTTCTAACATGCGGTGACGTG
GAGGAGAATCCGGGCCCCACCGGTTCTGAGCCACCTCGGGCTGAGACCTTTGTATTCCTGGACCTAGAAG
CCACTGGGCTCCCAAACATGGACCCTGAGATTGCAGAGATATCCCTTTTTGCTGTTCACCGCTCTTCCCT
GGAGAACCCAGAACGGGATGATTCTGGTTCCTTGGTGCTGCCCCGTGTTCTGGACAAGCTCACACTGTGC
ATGTGCCCGGAGCGCCCCTTTACTGCCAAGGCCAGTGAGATTACTGGTTTGAGCAGCGAAAGCCTGATGC
ACTGCGGGAAGGCTGGTTTCAATGGCGCTGTGGTAAGGACACTGCAGGGCTTCCTAAGCCGCCAGGAGGG
CCCCATCTGCCTTGTGGCCCACAATGGCTTCGATTATGACTTCCCACTGCTGTGCACGGAGCTACAACGT
CTGGGTGCCCATCTGCCCCAAGACACTGTCTGCCTGGACACACTGCCTGCATTGCGGGGCCTGGACCGTG
CTCACAGCCACGGCACCAGGGCTCAAGGCCGCAAAAGCTACAGCCTGGCCAGTCTCTTCCACCGCTACTT
CCAGGCTGAACCCAGTGCTGCCCATTCAGCAGAAGGTGATGTGCACACCCTGCTTCTGATCTTCCTGCAT
CGTGCTCCTGAGCTGCTCGCCTGGGCAGATGAGCAGGCCCGCAGCTGGGCTCATATTGAGCCCATGTACG
TGCCACCTGATGGTCCAAGCCTCGAAGCCTGAATTCTGCAGATATCCAGCACAGTGGCGGCCGCTCGAGT
CTAGAGGGCCCGTTTAAACCCGCTGATCAGCCTCGACTGTGCCTTCTAGTTGCCAGCCATCTGTTGTTTG
CCCCTCCCCCGTGCCTTCCTTGACCCTGGAAGGTGCCACTCCCACTGTCCTTTCCTAATAAAATGAGGAA
ATTGCATCGCATTGTCTGAGTAGGTGTCATTCTATTCTGGGGGGTGGGGTGGGGCAGGACAGCAAGGGGG
AGGATTGGGAAGACAATAGCAGGCATGCTGGGGATGCGGTGGGCTCTATGGCTTCTGAGGCGGAAAGAAC
CAGCTGGGGCTCTAGGGGGTATCCCC
[124 nt withheld, positions 2967-3090]
C
[91 nt withheld, positions 3092-3182]
A
[49 nt withheld, positions 3184-3232]
CCTTTGACGTTGGAGTCCACGTTCTTT
[37 nt withheld, positions 3260-3296]
ACCCTATCTCGGTCTATTCTTTTGATTTATAAGGGATTTTGCCGATTTCGGCCTATTGGTTAAAAAATGA
GCTGATTTAACAAAAATTTAACGCGAATTAATTCTGTGGAATGTGTGTCAGTTAGGGTGTGGAAAGTCCC
CAGGCTCCCCAGCAGGCAGAAGTATGCAAAGCCTATCAGGACATAGCGTTGGCTACCCGTGATATTGCTG
AAGAGCTTGGCGGCGAATGGGCTGACCGCTTCCTCGTGCTTTACGGTATCGCCGCTCCCGATTCGCAGCG
CATCGCCTTCTATCGCCTTCTTGACGAGTTCTTCTGAGCGGGACTCTGGGGTTCGAAATGACCGACCAAG
CGACGCCCAACCTGCCATCACGAGATTTCGATTCCACCGCCGCCTTCTATGAAAGGTTGGGCTTCGGAAT
CGTTTTCCGGGACGCCGGCTGGATGATCCTCCAGCGCGGGGATCTCATGCTGGAGTTCTTCGCCCACCCC
AACTTGTTTATTGCAGCTTATAATGGTTACAAATAAAGCAATAGCATCACAAATTTCACAAATAAAGCAT
TTTTTTCACTGCATTCTAGTTGTGGTTTGTCCAAACTCATCAATGTATCTTATCATGTCTGTATACCGTC
GACCTCTAGCTAGAGCTTGGCGTAATCATGGTCATAGCTGTTTCCTGTGTGAAATTGTTATCCGCTCACA
ATTCCACACAACATACGAGCCGGAAGCATAAAGTGTAAAGCCTGGGGTGCCTAATGAGTGAGCTAACTCA
CATTAATTGCGTTGCGCTCACTGCCCGCTTTCCAGTCGGGAAACCTGTCGTGCCAGCTGCATTAATGAAT
CGGCCAACGCGCGGGGAGAGGCGGTTTGCGTATTGGGCGCTCTTCCGCTTCCTCGCTCACTGACTCGCTG
CGCTCGGTCGTTCGGCTGCGGCGAGCGGTATCAGCTCACTCAAAGGCGGTAATACGGTTATCCACAGAAT
CAGGGGATAACGCAGGAAAGAACATGTGAGCAAAAGGCCAGCAAAAGGCCAGGAACCGTAAAAAGGCCGC
GTTGCTGGCGTTTTTCCATAGGCTCCGCCCCCCTGACGAGCATCACAAAAATCGACGCTCAAGTCAGAGG
TGGCGAAACCCGACAGGACTATAAAGATACCAGGCGTTTCCCCCTGGAAGCTCCCTCGTGCGCTCTCCTG
TTCCGACCCTGCCGCTTACCGGATACCTGTCCGCCTTTCTCCCTTCGGGAAGCGTGGCGCTTTCTCATAG
CTCACGCTGTAGGTATCTCAGTTCGGTGTAGGTCGTTCGCTCCAAGCTGGGCTGTGTGCACGAACCCCCC
GTTCAGCCCGACCGCTGCGCCTTATCCGGTAACTATCGTCTTGAGTCCAACCCGGTAAGACACGACTTAT
CGCCACTGGCAGCAGCCACTGGTAACAGGATTAGCAGAGCGAGGTATGTAGGCGGTGCTACAGAGTTCTT
GAAGTGGTGGCCTAACTACGGCTACACTAGAAGAACAGTATTTGGTATCTGCGCTCTGCTGAAGCCAGTT
ACCTTCGGAAAAAGAGTTGGTAGCTCTTGATCCGGCAAACAAACCACCGCTGGTAGCGGTTTTTTTGTTT
GCAAGCAGCAGATTACGCGCAGAAAAAAAGGATCTCAAGAAGATCCTTTGATCTTTTCTACGGGGTCTGA
CGCTCAGTGGAACGAAAACTCACGTTAAGGGATTTTGGTCATGAGATTATCAAAAAGGATCTTCACCTAG
ATCCTTTTAAATTAAAAATGAAGTTTTAAATCAATCTAAAGTATATATGAGTAAACTTGGTCTGACAGTT
ACCAATGCTTAATCAGTGAGGCACCTATCTCAGCGATCTGTCTATTTCGTTCATCCATAGTTGCCTGACT
CCCCGTCGTGTAGATAACTACGATACGGGAGGGCTTACCATCTGGCCCCAGTGCTGCAATGATACCGCGA
GACCCACGCTCACCGGCTCCAGATTTATCAGCAATAAACCAGCCAGCCGGAAGGGCCGAGCGCAGAAGTG
GTCCTGCAACTTTATCCGCCTCCATCCAGTCTATTAATTGTTGCCGGGAAGCTAGAGTAAGTAGTTCGCC
AGTTAATAGTTTGCGCAACGTTGTTGCCATTGCTACAGGCATCGTGGTGTCACGCTCGTCGTTTGGTATG
GCTTCATTCAGCTCCGGTTCCCAACGATCAAGGCGAGTTACATGATCCCCCATGTTGTGCAAAAAAGCGG
TTAGCTCCTTCGGTCCTCCGATCGTTGTCAGAAGTAAGTTGGCCGCAGTGTTATCACTCATGGTTATGGC
AGCACTGCATAATTCTCTTACTGTCATGCCATCCGTAAGATGCTTTTCTGTGACTGGTGAGTACTCAACC
AAGTCATTCTGAGAATAGTGTATGCGGCGACCGAGTTGCTCTTGCCCGGCGTCAATACGGGATAATACCG
CGCCACATAGCAGAACTTTAAAAGTGCTCATCATTGGAAAACGTTCTTCGGGGCGAAAACTCTCAAGGAT
CTTACCGCTGTTGAGATCCAGTTCGATGTAACCCACTCGTGCACCCAACTGATCTTCAGCATCTTTTACT
TTCACCAGCGTTTCTGGGTGAGCAAAAACAGGAAGGCAAAATGCCGCAAAAAAGGGAATAAGGGCGACAC
GGAAATGTTGAATACTCATACTCTTCCTTTTTCAATATTATTGAAGCATTTATCAGGGTTATTGTCTCAT
GAGCGGATACATATTTGAATGTATTTAGAAAAATAAACAAATAGGGGTTCCGCGCACATTTCCCCGAAAA
GTGCCACCTGACGTC
