>Addgene plasmid #50419 | pExodus iRFP-T2A-Trex2 | addgene partial sequence | sequence record 77720 | CMV-F 5'-CGCAAATGGGCGGTAGGCGTG-3'
AGCAGAGCTCTCTGGCTAACTAGAGAACCCACTGCTTACTGGCTTATCGAAATTAATACGACTCACTATA
GGGAGACCCAAGCTGGCTAGCATGGCTGAAGGATCCGTCGCCAGGCAGCCTGACCTCTTGACCTGCGACG
ATGAGCCGATCCATATCCCCGGTGCCATCCAACCGCATGGACTGCTGCTCGCCCTCGCCGCCGACATGAC
GATCGTTGCCGGCAGCGACAACCTTCCCGAACTCACCGGACTGGCGATCGGCGCCCTGATCGGCCGCTCT
GCGGCCGATGTCTTCGACTCGGAGACGCACAACCGTCTGACGATCGCCTTGGCCGAGCCCGGGGCGGCCG
TCGGAGCACCGATCACTGTCGGCTTCACGATGCGAAAGGACGCAGGCTTCATCGGCTCCTGGCATCGCCA
TGATCAGCTCATCTTCCTCGAGCTCGAGCCTCCCCAGCGGGACGTCGCCGAGCCGCAGGCGTTCTTCCGC
CGCACCAACAGCGCCATCCGCCGCCTGCAGGCCGCCGAAACCTTGGAAAGCGCCTGCGCCGCCGCGGCGC
AAGAGGTGCGGAAGATTACCGGCTTCGATCGGGTGATGATCTATCGCTTCGCCTCCGACTTCAGCGGCGA
AGTGATCGCAGAGGATCGGTGCGCCGAGGTCGAGTCAAAACTAGGCCTGCACTATCCTGCCTCAACCGTG
CCGGCGCAGGCCCGTCGGCTCTATACCATCAACCCGGTACGGATCATTCCCGATATCAATTATCGGCCGG
TGCCGGTCACCCCAGACCTCAATCCGGTCACCGGGCGGCCGATTGATCTTAGCTTCGCCATCCTGCGCAG
CGTCTCGCCCGTCCATCTGGAATTCATGCGCAACATAGGCATGCACGGCACGATGTCGATCTCGATTTTG
CGCGGCGAGCGACTGTGGGGATTGATCGTTTGCCATCACCGAACGCCGTACTACGTCGATCTCGATGGCC
GC
