>Addgene plasmid #50419 | pExodus iRFP-T2A-Trex2 | addgene partial sequence | sequence record 77723 | BGH-rev 5'-TAGAAGGCACAGTCGAGG-3'
ACGGGCCCTCTAGACTCGAGCGGCCGCCACTGTGCTGGATATCTGCAGAATTCAGGCTTCGAGGCTTGGA
CCATCAGGTGGCACGTACATGGGCTCAATATGAGCCCAGCTGCGGGCCTGCTCATCTGCCCAGGCGAGCA
GCTCAGGAGCACGATGCAGGAAGATCAGAAGCAGGGTGTGCACATCACCTTCTGCTGAATGGGCAGCACT
GGGTTCAGCCTGGAAGTAGCGGTGGAAGAGACTGGCCAGGCTGTAGCTTTTGCGGCCTTGAGCCCTGGTG
CCGTGGCTGTGAGCACGGTCCAGGCCCCGCAATGCAGGCAGTGTGTCCAGGCAGACAGTGTCTTGGGGCA
GATGGGCACCCAGACGTTGTAGCTCCGTGCACAGCAGTGGGAAGTCATAATCGAAGCCATTGTGGGCCAC
AAGGCAGATGGGGCCCTCCTGGCGGCTTAGGAAGCCCTGCAGTGTCCTTACCACAGCGCCATTGAAACCA
GCCTTCCCGCAGTGCATCAGGCTTTCGCTGCTCAAACCAGTAATCTCACTGGCCTTGGCAGTAAAGGGGC
GCTCCGGGCACATGCACAGTGTGAGCTTGTCCAGAACACGGGGCAGCACCAAGGAACCAGAATCATCCCG
TTCTGGGTTCTCCAGGGAAGAGCGGTGAACAGCAAAAAGGGATATCTCTGCAATCTCAGGGTCCATGTTT
GGGAGCCCAGTGGCTTCTAGGTCCAGGAATACAAAGGTCTCAGCCCGAGGTGGCTCAGAACCGGTGGGGC
CCGGATTCTCCTCCACGTCACCGCATGTTAGAAGACTTCCTCTGCCCTCTCTAGACTCTTCCATCACGCC
GATCTGCCAGGCCAGAACCTGGGCGACTAGCTCGCAGGCTTGGCGGCCATCGAGATCGACGTAGTACGGC
GTTCGGTGATGGCAAACGATCAATCCCCACAGTCGCTCGCCGCGCAAAATCGAGATCGACATCGTGCCGT
GCATGCCTATGTTG
